>Addgene plasmid #248910 | pJTB126 | addgene full sequence | sequence record 497716 | Addgene NGS Result
GGGGAATTGTGAGCGGATAACAATTCCCCTCTAGAAATAATTTTGTTTAACTTTAAGAAGGAGATATACC
ATGGGAAAAGTATATTCAGAAGAATCAGAGGTTGTTGATGAGAAAACGGCAGGTTCTCAGAATCCCGCTC
TTCTCAAAACAAGATCAATTTCATTAAACGATATACCGCGCGGCACAGGCATCTCTAGTGTATTGTCTCA
AGTACGCGGAGGTTCCTTAGAAAGAATTATTGTCTATAGGTACGATACTCCGGAACGTTCTTTGCATAAA
GTTGATCTTTTCTTCTTAAATTACGAGGGAGCTCAATCTTTTATGAGATACGCAAAAACAAATATTTTTA
AAGTTAATGGAGTTCAATTAAAACCAGAATGGATATTCCTCGAGAGCACATACGAAAACATAATGAAAGA
GCAATCTGTCAACAGAATAATAGAAGAGGAAAAGTTCATATCAAGATGTTTGATAGTGAAAAAAAGCTCG
ACAACAGCAATGCCTAACAAATCAAATCTGAATAAAGGGCAAACTTTAGAAAACATTGATATTCAAGAAT
TAGAAAAAGATTTTCAGAATTTTGGAGAGGTTCTAGAAATTACGCCTATTGTATCAAGAAAATTATGCGT
ATCTATATTCTTTTACGATATTTCCAGTGCTATGAGAGCTATGGAAGAATACGAACAAAAGGGCTCATAT
CTATATAATAAATATTTTAAAACATGGACAATATGGTACGGGAAAGATATTACAGACCAGCCTTGCATTG
ACTTGCGGATCCCCGGGTTAATTAATCTGGAAGTTCTGTTCCAGGGGCCCGGCGGCATGTCCCCTATACT
AGGTTATTGGAAAATTAAGGGCCTTGTGCAACCCACTCGACTTCTTTTGGAATATCTTGAAGAAAAATAT
GAAGAGCATTTGTATGAGCGCGATGAAGGTGATAAATGGCGAAACAAAAAGTTTGAATTGGGTTTGGAGT
TTCCCAATCTTCCTTATTATATTGATGGTGATGTTAAATTAACACAGTCTATGGCCATCATACGTTATAT
AGCTGACAAGCACAACATGTTGGGTGGTTGTCCAAAAGAGCGTGCAGAGATTTCAATGCTTGAAGGAGCG
GTTTTGGATATTAGATACGGTGTTTCGAGAATTGCATATAGTAAAGACTTTGAAACTCTCAAAGTTGATT
TTCTTAGCAAGCTACCTGAAATGCTGAAAATGTTCGAAGATCGTTTATGTCATAAAACATATTTAAATGG
TGATCATGTAACCCATCCTGACTTCATGTTGTATGACGCTCTTGATGTTGTTTTATACATGGACCCAATG
TGCCTGGATGCGTTCCCAAAATTAGTTTGTTTTAAAAAACGTATTGAAGCTATCCCACAAATTGATAAGT
ACTTGAAATCCAGCAAGTATATAGCATGGCCTTTGCAGGGCTGGCAAGCCACGTTTGGTGGTGGCGACCA
TCCTCCAAAATCGGATCTGGTTCCGCGTTGAGCGGCCGCATAATGCTTAAGTCGAACAGAAAGTAATCGT
ATTGTACACGGCCGCATAATCGAAATTAATACGACTCACTATAGGGGAATTGTGAGCGGATAACAATTCC
CCATCTTAGTATATTAGTTAAGTATAAGAAGGAGATATACATATGAATCGCACACTTACAGATAATACCA
GAGCCATAAATGTGGCCTCCAACCTCGGTGCTCCTCAACAGAGGACGATTTTTGCCAAGGAGAGAATATC
CATCCCAGGATACTACGAGATAATCCAATTCCTGGGCAAGGGAGCCTATGGGACAGTGTGCTCAGTGAAG
TTTAAGGGTCGAAGCCCAGCTGCTAGGATAGCGGTAAAGAAGATCAGCAACATCTTTAATAAGGAGATCC
TTTTGAAAAGGGCCATCCGTGAGCTAAAATTCATGAACTTCTTCAAGGGCCATAAAAATATTGTAAATCT
AATCGATCTAGAGATAGTGACCAGCTCGCCCTATGACGGACTGTATTGCTACGCTGAACTGATTGATTAT
GATTTGGCAAAAGTCATACATTCGTCCGTGCAGCTCTCGGAGTTTCATATCAAATACTTTCTTTACCAAA
TCCTGTGTGGGCTAAAGTACATACACAGTGCAGATGTCATCCACCGAGATTTGAAGCCTGGGAACATATT
GTGCACATTGAATGGCTGTTTGAAGATCTGCGATTTTGGTCTCGCTAGGGGTATTCATGCCGGATTTTTC
AAGTGTCATTCCACTGTGCAACCCCATATAACCAATTACGTTGCTACAAGATGGTACAGGGCGCCTGAGC
TGCTTCTTTCCAACCAACCGTATAGTAAGTCCGTAGACATCTGGGCTGTAGGGTGCATTCTTGCAGAATT
CTATGCTCGAAAGCCTGTTTTCATGGGGCGTGACTCCATGCACCAGATATTTGAAATCATCAAAGTCTTG
GGTACTCCTGATAAAGATATTCTGATCAAGTTTGGCACCATTAAAGCTTGGAATCTAGGCAAAAACAGTA
ATAACCCTGTATATAAAAAAATCCCATGGTCCAACATTTTCCCCTTTGCCTCGCATGAAGCAATCAATCT
CATAGAGTCATTACTTCATTGGGACTCAACACATAGGTTAAACGTGGAACAAGCTATATCACATCCGTTC
CTAAACGAGGTGCGGAAGCCAGACGACGAGCCTGTTTGCCTTCAGGGTCCTTTCGACTTCACCTATGAAT
CCGAGTTGAATTCAATGTCTAAATTAAGAGACTACTTGGTTGAAGAAGTGAAAAATTTCAAAACCGATTT
GTCCTCCTCGTCTTTATGAGGTACCCTCGAGTCTGGTAAAGAAACCGCTGCTGCGAAATTTGAACGCCAG
CACATGGACTCGTCTACTAGCGCAGCTTAATTAACCTAGGCTGCTGCCACCGCTGAGCAATAACTAGCAT
AACCCCTTGGGGCCTCTAAACGGGTCTTGAGGGGTTTTTTGCTGAAAGGAGGAACTATATCCGGATTGGC
GAATGGG
[124 nt withheld, positions 3018-3141]
C
[91 nt withheld, positions 3143-3233]
A
[49 nt withheld, positions 3235-3283]
CCTTTGACGTTGGAGTCCACGTTCTTT
[37 nt withheld, positions 3311-3347]
ACCCTATCTCGGTCTATTCTTTTGATTTATAAGGGATTTTGCCGATTTCGGCCTATTGGTTAAAAAATGA
GCTGATTTAACAAAAATTTAACGCGAATTTTAACAAAATATTAACGTTTACAATTTCTGGCGGCACGATG
GCATGAGATTATCAAAAAGGATCTTCACCTAGATCCTTTTAAATTAAAAATGAAGTTTTAAATCAATCTA
AAGTATATATGAGTAAACTTGGTCTGACAGTTACCAATGCTTAATCAGTGAGGCACCTATCTCAGCGATC
TGTCTATTTCGTTCATCCATAGTTGCCTGACTCCCCGTCGTGTAGATAACTACGATACGGGAGGGCTTAC
CATCTGGCCCCAGTGCTGCAATGATACCGCGAGACCCACGCTCACCGGCTCCAGATTTATCAGCAATAAA
CCAGCCAGCCGGAAGGGCCGAGCGCAGAAGTGGTCCTGCAACTTTATCCGCCTCCATCCAGTCTATTAAT
TGTTGCCGGGAAGCTAGAGTAAGTAGTTCGCCAGTTAATAGTTTGCGCAACGTTGTTGCCATTGCTACAG
GCATCGTGGTGTCACGCTCGTCGTTTGGTATGGCTTCATTCAGCTCCGGTTCCCAACGATCAAGGCGAGT
TACATGATCCCCCATGTTGTGCAAAAAAGCGGTTAGCTCCTTCGGTCCTCCGATCGTTGTCAGAAGTAAG
TTGGCCGCAGTGTTATCACTCATGGTTATGGCAGCACTGCATAATTCTCTTACTGTCATGCCATCCGTAA
GATGCTTTTCTGTGACTGGTGAGTACTCAACCAAGTCATTCTGAGAATAGTGTATGCGGCGACCGAGTTG
CTCTTGCCCGGCGTCAATACGGGATAATACCGCGCCACATAGCAGAACTTTAAAAGTGCTCATCATTGGA
AAACGTTCTTCGGGGCGAAAACTCTCAAGGATCTTACCGCTGTTGAGATCCAGTTCGATGTAACCCACTC
GTGCACCCAACTGATCTTCAGCATCTTTTACTTTCACCAGCGTTTCTGGGTGAGCAAAAACAGGAAGGCA
AAATGCCGCAAAAAAGGGAATAAGGGCGACACGGAAATGTTGAATACTCATACTCTTCCTTTTTCAATCA
TGATTGAAGCATTTATCAGGGTTATTGTCTCATGAGCGGATACATATTTGAATGTATTTAGAAAAATAAA
CAAATAGGTCATGACCAAAATCCCTTAACGTGAGTTTTCGTTCCACTGAGCGTCAGACCCCGTAGAAAAG
ATCAAAGGATCTTCTTGAGATCCTTTTTTTCTGCGCGTAATCTGCTGCTTGCAAACAAAAAAACCACCGC
TACCAGCGGTGGTTTGTTTGCCGGATCAAGAGCTACCAACTCTTTTTCCGAAGGTAACTGGCTTCAGCAG
AGCGCAGATACCAAATACTGTCCTTCTAGTGTAGCCGTAGTTAGGCCACCACTTCAAGAACTCTGTAGCA
CCGCCTACATACCTCGCTCTGCTAATCCTGTTACCAGTGGCTGCTGCCAGTGGCGATAAGTCGTGTCTTA
CCGGGTTGGACTCAAGACGATAGTTACCGGATAAGGCGCAGCGGTCGGGCTGAACGGGGGGTTCGTGCAC
ACAGCCCAGCTTGGAGCGAACGACCTACACCGAACTGAGATACCTACAGCGTGAGCTATGAGAAAGCGCC
ACGCTTCCCGAAGGGAGAAAGGCGGACAGGTATCCGGTAAGCGGCAGGGTCGGAACAGGAGAGCGCACGA
GGGAGCTTCCAGGGGGAAACGCCTGGTATCTTTATAGTCCTGTCGGGTTTCGCCACCTCTGACTTGAGCG
TCGATTTTTGTGATGCTCGTCAGGGGGGCGGAGCCTATGGAAAAACGCCAGCAACGCGGCCTTTTTACGG
TTCCTGGCCTTTTGCTGGCCTTTTGCTCACATGTTCTTTCCTGCGTTATCCCCTGATTCTGTGGATAACC
GTATTACCGCCTTTGAGTGAGCTGATACCGCTCGCCGCAGCCGAACGACCGAGCGCAGCGAGTCAGTGAG
CGAGGAAGCGGAAGAGCGCCTGATGCGGTATTTTCTCCTTACGCATCTGTGCGGTATTTCACACCGCAAT
GGTGCACTCTCAGTACAATCTGCTCTGATGCCGCATAGTTAAGCCAGTATACACTCCGCTATCGCTACGT
GACTGGGTCATGGCTGCGCCCCGACACCCGCCAACACCCGCTGACGCGCCCTGACGGGCTTGTCTGCTCC
CGGCATCCGCTTACAGACAAGCTGTGACCGTCTCCGGGAGCTGCATGTGTCAGAGGTTTTCACCGTCATC
ACCGAAACGCGCGAGGCAGCTGCGGTAAAGCTCATCAGCGTGGTCGTGAAGCGATTCACAGATGTCTGCC
TGTTCATCCGCGTCCAGCTCGTTGAGTTTCTCCAGAAGCGTTAATGTCTGGCTTCTGATAAAGCGGGCCA
TGTTAAGGGCGGTTTTTTCCTGTTTGGTCACTGATGCCTCCGTGTAAGGGGGATTTCTGTTCATGGGGGT
AATGATACCGATGAAACGAGAGAGGATGCTCACGATACGGGTTACTGATGATGAACATGCCCGGTTACTG
GAACGTTGTGAGGGTAAACAACTGGCGGTATGGATGCGGCGGGACCAGAGAAAAATCACTCAGGGTCAAT
GCCAGCGCTTCGTTAATACAGATGTAGGTGTTCCACAGGGTAGCCAGCAGCATCCTGCGATGCAGATCCG
GAACATAATGGTGCAGGGCGCTGACTTCCGCGTTTCCAGACTTTACGAAACACGGAAACCGAAGACCATT
CATGTTGTTGCTCAGGTCGCAGACGTTTTGCAGCAGCAGTCGCTTCACGTTCGCTCGCGTATCGGTGATT
CATTCTGCTAACCAGTAAGGCAACCCCGCCAGCCTAGCCGGGTCCTCAACGACAGGAGCACGATCATGCT
AGTCATGCCCCGCGCCCACCGGAAGGAGCTGACTGGGTTGAAGGCTCTCAAGGGCATCGGTCGAGATCCC
GGTGCCTAATGAGTGAGCTAACTTACATTAATTGCGTTGCGCTCACTGCCCGCTTTCCAGTCGGGAAACC
TGTCGTGCCAGCTGCATTAATGAATCGGCCAACGCGCGGGGAGAGGCGGTTTGCGTATTGGGCGCCAGGG
TGGTTTTTCTTTTCACCAGTGAGACGGGCAACAGCTGATTGCCCTTCACCGCCTGGCCCTGAGAGAGTTG
CAGCAAGCGGTCCACGCTGGTTTGCCCCAGCAGGCGAAAATCCTGTTTGATGGTGGTTAACGGCGGGATA
TAACATGAGCTGTCTTCGGTATCGTCGTATCCCACTACCGAGATGTCCGCACCAACGCGCAGCCCGGACT
CGGTAATGGCGCGCATTGCGCCCAGCGCCATCTGATCGTTGGCAACCAGCATCGCAGTGGGAACGATGCC
CTCATTCAGCATTTGCATGGTTTGTTGAAAACCGGACATGGCACTCCAGTCGCCTTCCCGTTCCGCTATC
GGCTGAATTTGATTGCGAGTGAGATATTTATGCCAGCCAGCCAGACGCAGACGCGCCGAGACAGAACTTA
ATGGGCCCGCTAACAGCGCGATTTGCTGGTGACCCAATGCGACCAGATGCTCCACGCCCAGTCGCGTACC
GTCTTCATGGGAGAAAATAATACTGTTGATGGGTGTCTGGTCAGAGACATCAAGAAATAACGCCGGAACA
TTAGTGCAGGCAGCTTCCACAGCAATGGCATCCTGGTCATCCAGCGGATAGTTAATGATCAGCCCACTGA
CGCGTTGCGCGAGAAGATTGTGCACCGCCGCTTTACAGGCTTCGACGCCGCTTCGTTCTACCATCGACAC
CACCACGCTGGCACCCAGTTGATCGGCGCGAGATTTAATCGCCGCGACAATTTGCGACGGCGCGTGCAGG
GCCAGACTGGAGGTGGCAACGCCAATCAGCAACGACTGTTTGCCCGCCAGTTGTTGTGCCACGCGGTTGG
GAATGTAATTCAGCTCCGCCATCGCCGCTTCCACTTTTTCCCGCGTTTTCGCAGAAACGTGGCTGGCCTG
GTTCACCACGCGGGAAACGGTCTGATAAGAGACACCGGCATACTCTGCGACATCGTATAACGTTACTGGT
TTCACATTCACCACCCTGAATTGACTCTCTTCCGGGCGCTATCATGCCATACCGCGAAAGGTTTTGCGCC
ATTCGATGGTGTCCGGGATCTCGACGCTCTCCCTTATGCGACTCCTGCATTAGGAAGCAGCCCAGTAGTA
GGTTGAGGCCGTTGAGCACCGCCGCCGCAAGGAATGGTGCATGCAAGGAGATGGCGCCCAACAGTCCCCC
GGCCACGGGGCCTGCCACCATACCCACGCCGAAACAAGCGCTCATGAGCCCGAAGTGGCGAGCCCGATCT
TCCCCATCGGTGATGTCGGCGATATAGGCGCCAGCAACCGCACCTGTGGCGCCGGTGATGCCGGCCACGA
TGCGTCCGGCGTAGAGGATCGAGATCGATCTCGATCCCGCGAAATTAATACGACTCACTATA
Features (pLannotate 1.2.2; 23 found; start..end, strand, type, name):
      3..27      +  protein_bind   lac operator: The lac repressor binds to the lac operator to inhibit transcription in E. coli. This inhibition can be relieved by adding lactose or isopropyl-β-D-thiogalactopyranoside (IPTG). lac repressor encoded by lacI
     42..64      +  RBS            RBS: efficient ribosome binding site from bacteriophage T7 gene 10 (Olins and Rangwala, 1989)
     74..775     +  CDS            SSP2 (fragment): SSP2_YEAST - Experimental evidence at protein level: Swiss-Prot protein existence level 1. Essential for sporulation and seems to have a role at the time of, or after, initiation of nuclear division. Appears to have a role in outer spore wall formation. From Saccharomyces cerevisiae (strain ATCC 204508 / S288c) (Baker's yeast).
    827..1480    +  CDS            GST26_SCHJA: Experimental evidence at protein level: Swiss-Prot protein existence level 1. GST isoenzymes appear to play a central role in the parasite detoxification system. Other functions are also suspected including a role in increasing the solubility of haematin in the parasite gut. From Schistosoma japonicum (Blood fluke).
   1567..1585    +  promoter       T7 promoter: promoter for bacteriophage T7 RNA polymerase
   1586..1610    +  protein_bind   lac operator: The lac repressor binds to the lac operator to inhibit transcription in E. coli. This inhibition can be relieved by adding lactose or isopropyl-β-D-thiogalactopyranoside (IPTG). lac repressor encoded by lacI
   1653..2816    +  CDS            SMK1: SMK1_YEAST - Experimental evidence at protein level: Swiss-Prot protein existence level 1. Required for spore wall assembly. Required for proper deposition of the two outer layers of the spore wall, the chitosan and dityrosine layers. Negatively regulates GSC2, an alternate catalytic subunit of the 1,3-beta-glucan synthase (GS). Participates in a developmentally regulated signal transduction pathway that coordinates cytodifferentiation events with the transcriptional program. From Saccharomyces cerevisiae (strain ATCC 204508 / S288c) (Baker's yeast).
   2838..2879    +  CDS            S-Tag (fragment): affinity and epitope tag derived from pancreatic ribonuclease A
   2909..2926    +  CDS            SET1 (fragment): solubility-enhancement tag derived from T7 phage gene 10B
   2934..2981    +  terminator     T7 terminator: transcription terminator for bacteriophage T7 RNA polymerase
   3018..3473    +  rep_origin     f1 ori (sequence partly withheld): f1 bacteriophage origin of replication; arrow indicates direction of (+) strand synthesis
   3588..4448    -  CDS            AmpR: β-lactamase; bla; confers resistance to ampicillin, carbenicillin, and related antibiotics
   4449..4541    -  promoter       AmpR promoter: bla
   4622..5210    +  rep_origin     ori: high-copy-number ColE1/pMB1/pBR322/pUC origin of replication
   5396..5535    -  misc_feature   bom: basis of mobility region from pBR322
   5637..5828    -  CDS            rop: Rop protein, which maintains plasmids at low copy number; rop
   5845..6225    +  CDS            YPB1_ECOLX: Protein predicted: Swiss-Prot protein existence level 4. From Escherichia coli.
   6287..6351    -  CDS            TcR (fragment): tetracycline efflux protein; tet; confers resistance to tetracycline
   6366..6387    -  protein_bind   CAP binding site: CAP binding activates transcription in the presence of cAMP. E. coli catabolite activator protein
   6400..7482    -  CDS            lacI: lac repressor; lacI; The lac repressor binds to the lac operator to inhibit transcription in E. coli. This inhibition can be relieved by adding lactose or isopropyl-β-D-thiogalactopyranoside (IPTG).
   7483..7560    -  promoter       lacI promoter: lacI
   7568..7847    -  CDS            TcR (fragment): tetracycline efflux protein; tet; confers resistance to tetracycline
   7873..2       +  promoter       T7 promoter (across the origin): promoter for bacteriophage T7 RNA polymerase
