[The description below was written by a language model from this plasmid's Addgene catalogue record and pLannotate feature annotations shown in this document.]
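Description:
pJTB126 is a bacterial co-expression plasmid built on the Novagen pET-DUET backbone (with minor deletions in the cloning sites), designed to produce two budding yeast proteins together in E. coli. It is selected with ampicillin through the β-lactamase gene and replicates from a ColE1/pBR322-type origin. The feature table also shows the bom and rop elements, an f1 origin, short tetracycline-resistance remnants, and a lacI gene with its own promoter. The catalogue lists the plasmid as high copy, although rop is normally associated with reduced copy number. The catalogue gives a total size of 8,024 bp, whereas the sequenced record is 7,889 nt.

The payload consists of two tandem T7 promoter/lac operator units, so transcription depends on T7 RNA polymerase and is held off by the plasmid-encoded lac repressor until IPTG is added. The first unit, cloned NcoI to NotI behind a T7 gene 10 ribosome binding site, encodes Ssp2 lacking codons 1–137, fused at its C terminus to Schistosoma japonicum glutathione-S-transferase for affinity capture. The second unit, cloned NdeI to KpnI, encodes the meiosis-specific MAPK Smk1 carrying Q120A, which creates the analog-sensitive form Smk1-as1; internal NcoI and NdeI sites were also removed for cloning. A partial S-tag sequence and a T7 terminator lie downstream, but the record does not say whether the S-tag is fused to Smk1. Both inserts derive from the SK1 strain and differ slightly from the S288C reference. Because Ssp2 is an activator of Smk1, co-expression presumably allows the kinase–activator complex to be recovered by GST pulldown, with the analog-sensitive mutation suiting studies that use modified ATP analogs or inhibitors.
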