Addgene plasmid #248910: pJTB126
Purpose: expresses the yeast analog-sensitive Smk1-Q120A and Ssp2 fused to glutathione-S-transferase in bacteria
Depositing lab: Edward Winter. Depositing organization: Thomas Jefferson University. Publication: Isc10, an Inhibitor That Links the Anaphase-Promoting Complex to a Meiosis-Specific Mitogen-Activated Protein Kinase. Rimal A, Kamdar ZP, Tio CW, Winter E. Mol Cell Biol. 2020 Jul 29;40(16). pii: MCB.00097-20. doi: 10.1128/MCB.00097-20. Print 2020 Jul 29. PubMed 32423992.
Backbone
  Vector backbone: pET-DUET
  Backbone manufacturer: Novagen
  Backbone size w/o insert (bp): 5420
  Total vector size (bp): 8024
  Modifications to backbone: minor deletions in cloning sites
  Vector type: Bacterial Expression
Growth in bacteria
  Bacterial resistance: Ampicillin, 100 μg/mL
  Growth temperature: 37°C
  Growth strain: DH5alpha
  Copy number: High Copy
Gene/Insert 1
  Gene/Insert name: SMK1 Mitogen-activated Protein Kinase -analog-sensitive form (alt names: MAPK; Smk1-as1; Smk1-Q120A)
  Species: S. cerevisiae (budding yeast); Sequence is from the SK1 isolate of S. cerevisiae and will differ by 1 non-synonomous/several synonymous changes from S288C form
  Insert size (bp): 1179
  Mutation: codon 120 has been changed from Q to A (Smk1-Q120A) to generate an analog-sensitive kinase (Smk1-as1) also the internal NcoI and NdeI sites were removed for cloning purposes
  GenBank ID: NM_001184151.1
  Entrez Gene: SMK1 (a.k.a. YPR054W)
  Promoter: T7
  Cloning method: Restriction Enzyme; 5′ cloning site NdeI (not destroyed); 3′ cloning site KpnI (not destroyed)
  Sequencing primers: 5′ standard T7 promoter primer; 3′ standard T7 promoter primer
Gene/Insert 2
  Gene/Insert name: Ssp2 Activator of the Smk1 MAPK (alt name: SSP2)
  Species: S. cerevisiae (budding yeast); Sequence is from the SK1 isolate of S. cerevisiae and may differ by synonymous changes from S288C form
  Insert size (bp): 1377
  Mutation: deleted codons 1-137
  GenBank ID: NM_001183661.3
  Entrez Gene: SSP2 (a.k.a. YOR242C)
  Promoter: T7
  Tag / fusion protein: glutathione-S-transferase (C terminal on insert)
  Cloning method: Restriction Enzyme; 5′ cloning site NcoI (not destroyed); 3′ cloning site NotI (not destroyed)
  Sequencing primers: 5′ standard T7 primer; 3′ standard T7 primer
Terms and licenses: Academic/Nonprofit Terms; Industry Terms: Not Available to Industry
How to cite: pJTB126 was a gift from Edward Winter (Addgene plasmid # 248910 ; http://n2t.net/addgene:248910 ; RRID:Addgene_248910)
